Addgene plasmid #43706: III-TGCT
Depositing lab: Chad Cowan & Kiran Musunuru. Depositing organization: Harvard University. Publication: A TALEN Genome-Editing System for Generating Human Stem Cell-Based Disease Models. Ding Q, Lee YK, Schaefer EA, Peters DT, Veres A, Kim K, Kuperwasser N, Motola DL, Meissner TB, Hendriks WT, Trevisan M, Gupta RM, Moisan A, Banks E, Friesen M, Schinzel RT, Xia F, Tang A, Xia Y, Figueroa E, Wann A, Ahfeldt T, Daheron L, Zhang F, Rubin LL, Peng LF, Chung RT, Musunuru K, Cowan CA. Cell Stem Cell. 2012 Dec 12. pii: S1934-5909(12)00645-5. doi: 10.1016/j.stem.2012.11.011. PubMed 23246482.
Backbone
  Vector backbone: pCRII-TOPO
  Backbone manufacturer: Invitrogen
  Backbone size w/o insert (bp): 3973
  Vector type: Bacterial Cloning
Growth in bacteria
  Bacterial resistance: Ampicillin and Kanamycin, 100 & 50 μg/mL
  Growth temperature: 37°C
  Growth strain: Top10
  Copy number: High Copy
Gene/Insert
  Gene/Insert name: III-TGCT
  Species: Synthetic
  Insert size (bp): 426
  Cloning method: TOPO Cloning
  Sequencing primers: 5′ T7; 3′ M13-rev
Terms and licenses: Academic/Nonprofit Terms; Industry Terms: Not Available to Industry
How to cite: III-TGCT was a gift from Chad Cowan & Kiran Musunuru (Addgene plasmid # 43706 ; http://n2t.net/addgene:43706 ; RRID:Addgene_43706)
