[The description below was written by a language model from this plasmid's Addgene catalogue record.]
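Description:
III-TGCT is a bacterial cloning plasmid built on the commercial pCRII-TOPO backbone (about 4.0 kb without insert), into which a 426 bp synthetic insert was introduced by TOPO cloning. It is maintained at high copy number in E. coli and carries dual selection for ampicillin and kanamycin, as is standard for this backbone. The vector type is listed only as bacterial cloning, so the plasmid serves as a storage and propagation vehicle for its insert rather than as an expression construct. No promoter intended to drive the insert in a target host is recorded. The T7 and M13-reverse priming sites that flank the cloning site are the ones listed for sequence verification of the insert.

The record gives the insert only by its name and describes it as synthetic. The associated publication concerns a TALEN genome-editing system for generating human stem cell-based disease models. The name and the insert size are consistent with a pre-assembled TALE repeat module, in which "TGCT" would denote the four DNA bases recognised by a tetramer of repeats and "III" its position in an ordered assembly series. This interpretation is an inference from the naming and the publication title, as the record does not explicitly state the composition of the insert or the way the module is excised and joined to others. On that reading, III-TGCT would be one member of a library of building-block plasmids that are combined to construct custom TALE DNA-binding arrays, which are then moved into a separate nuclease expression vector for genome editing in human cells. No feature table was supplied, so individual elements within the plasmid cannot be confirmed beyond the catalogue fields.
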