>Addgene plasmid #43706 | III-TGCT | depositor partial sequence | sequence record 58971 | III-TGCT sequence 426 bps
CGTCTCGGCTCACCCCAGAGCAGGTCGTGGCCATTGCCTCGAATGGAGGGGGCAAACAGGCGTTGGAAAC
CGTACAACGATTGCTGCCGGTGCTGTGCCAAGCGCACGGACTCACCCCAGAGCAGGTCGTGGCAATCGCG
AGCAATAACGGCGGAAAACAGGCTTTGGAAACGGTGCAGAGGCTCCTTCCAGTGCTGTGCCAAGCGCACG
GCCTCACCCCAGAGCAGGTCGTGGCGATCGCAAGCCACGACGGAGGAAAGCAAGCCTTGGAAACAGTACA
GAGGCTGTTGCCTGTGCTGTGCCAAGCGCACGGATTAACCCCAGAGCAGGTCGTGGCCATTGCCTCGAAT
GGAGGGGGCAAACAGGCGTTGGAAACCGTACAACGATTGCTGCCGGTGCTGTGCCAAGCGCACGGACTCA
GAGACG
