>Addgene plasmid #43706 | III-TGCT | addgene partial sequence | sequence record 61792 | M13-F20 5'-TGTAAAACGACGGCCAGT-3'
TTGGGCGATTGGGCCCTCTGATGCATGCTCGAGCGGCCGCCAGTGTGATGGATATCTGCAGAATTCGCCC
TTGCCGTCCTAGCGCGTCTCGGCTCACCCCAGAGCAGGTCGTGGCCATTGCCTCGAATGGAGGGGGCAAA
CAGGCGTTGGAAACCGTACAACGATTGCTGCCGGTGCTGTGCCAAGCGCACGGACTCACCCCAGAGCAGG
TCGTGGCAATCGCGAGCAATAACGGCGGAAAACAGGCTTTGGAAACGGTGCAGAGGCTCCTTCCAGTGCT
GTGCCAAGCGCACGGCCTCACCCCAGAGCAGGTCGTGGCGATCGCAAGCCACGACGGAGGAAAGCAAGCC
TTGGAAACAGTACAGAGGCTGTTGCCTGTGCTGTGCCAAGCGCACGGATTAACCCCAGAGCAGGTCGTGG
CCATTGCCTCGAATGGAGGGGGCAAACAGGCGTTGGAAACCGTACAACGATTGCTGCCGGTGCTGTGCCA
AGCGCACGGACTCAGAGACGTGGGCACAGGAAAGAAGGGCGAATTCCAGCACACTGGCGGCCGTTACTAG
TGGATCCGAGCTCGGTACCAAGCTTGATGCATAGCTTGAGTATTCTATAGTGTCACCTAAATAGCTTGGC
GTAATCATGGTCATAGCTGTTTCCTGTGTGAAATTGTTATCCGCTCACAATTCCACACAACATACGAGCC
GGAAGCATAAAGTGTAAAGCCTGGGGTGCCTAATGAGTGAGCTAACTCACATTAATTGCGTTGCGCTCAC
TGCCCGCTTTCCAGTCGGGAAACCTGTCGTGCCAGCTGCATTAATGAATCGGCCAACGCGCGGGGAGAGG
CGGTTTGCGTATTGGGCGCTCTTCCGCTTCCTCGCTCACTGACTCGCTGCGCTCGGTCGTTCGGCTGCNG
CNGAGCGGTATCAGCTCATCAAGCGTATCGTTCCAATCGG
